Addgene plasmid #225071: pET28:LanII-2D
Purpose: Expresses precursor peptide and lanthipeptide synthetase from LanII-2D (FAST-RiPPs) in E. coli
Depositing lab: Wilfred van der Donk. Depositing organization: University of Illinois at Urbana-Champaign. Publication: A scalable platform to discover antimicrobials of ribosomal origin. Ayikpoe RS, Shi C, Battiste AJ, Eslami SM, Ramesh S, Simon MA, Bothwell IR, Lee H, Rice AJ, Ren H, Tian Q, Harris LA, Sarksian R, Zhu L, Frerk AM, Precord TW, van der Donk WA, Mitchell DA, Zhao H. Nat Commun. 2022 Oct 17;13(1):6135. doi: 10.1038/s41467-022-33890-w. PubMed 36253467.
Backbone
  Vector backbone: pET28a
  Vector type: Bacterial Expression
Growth in bacteria
  Bacterial resistance: Kanamycin, 50 μg/mL
  Growth temperature: 37°C
  Growth strain: DH5alpha
  Copy number: High Copy
Gene/Insert
  Gene/Insert name: LanA (LanII-2D)
  Species: Streptomyces sp. ADI96-02
  Insert size (bp): 246
  Mutation: WT
  Promoter: T7
  Tag / fusion protein: His6 (N terminal on insert)
  Cloning method: Golden Gate
Terms and licenses: Academic/Nonprofit Terms; Industry Terms: Not Available to Industry
Depositor comments: Also encodes LanM (LanII-2D)
How to cite: pET28:LanII-2D was a gift from Wilfred van der Donk (Addgene plasmid # 225071 ; http://n2t.net/addgene:225071 ; RRID:Addgene_225071)
