[The description below was written by a language model from this plasmid's Addgene catalogue record and pLannotate feature annotations shown in this document.]
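Description:
pET28:LanII-2D is a bacterial expression plasmid built on the pET28a backbone for heterologous production of a class II lanthipeptide in E. coli. It carries a ColE1/pMB1-type origin together with the bom and rop elements typical of pBR322-derived pET vectors (the catalogue lists it as high copy, although rop normally moderates copy number), an f1 origin, and a kanamycin resistance gene (aph(3')-Ia) for selection. Short tetracycline-resistance fragments and a small predicted E. coli ORF are backbone remnants rather than functional parts. A lacI gene with its own promoter supplies the lac repressor.

The payload, assembled by Golden Gate cloning, consists of two separate T7 expression units in the same orientation, each with its own T7 promoter, lac operator and T7 terminator. The first, short cassette begins with a histidine tag (annotated as a fragment of a 9xHis tag, consistent with the recorded N-terminal His6) and corresponds to the 246 bp wild-type LanA precursor peptide gene from Streptomyces sp. ADI96-02. The second cassette spans roughly 3.3 kb of unannotated sequence between its operator and terminator. This presumably holds the LanM lanthipeptide synthetase that the depositor notes is also encoded, though the feature table does not label either coding sequence.

In a host supplying T7 RNA polymerase, IPTG relieves lac repression so that precursor and synthetase are co-expressed. LanM can then dehydrate and cyclise the core peptide in vivo, and the modified His-tagged product can be recovered by metal-affinity purification. The plasmid belongs to the FAST-RiPPs set, a platform for discovering ribosomally derived antimicrobial peptides.
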