Features (pLannotate 1.2.2; 19 found; start..end, strand, type, name):
      1..589     +  rep_origin     ori: high-copy-number ColE1/pMB1/pBR322/pUC origin of replication
    775..914     -  misc_feature   bom: basis of mobility region from pBR322
   1016..1207    -  CDS            rop: Rop protein, which maintains plasmids at low copy number; rop
   1224..1604    +  CDS            YPB1_ECOLX: Protein predicted: Swiss-Prot protein existence level 4. From Escherichia coli.
   1676..1967    -  CDS            TcR (fragment): tetracycline efflux protein; tet; confers resistance to tetracycline
   1982..2003    -  protein_bind   CAP binding site: CAP binding activates transcription in the presence of cAMP. E. coli catabolite activator protein
   2016..3098    -  CDS            lacI: lac repressor; lacI; The lac repressor binds to the lac operator to inhibit transcription in E. coli. This inhibition can be relieved by adding lactose or isopropyl-β-D-thiogalactopyranoside (IPTG).
   3099..3176    -  promoter       lacI promoter: lacI
   3184..3463    -  CDS            TcR (fragment): tetracycline efflux protein; tet; confers resistance to tetracycline
   3489..3507    +  promoter       T7 promoter: promoter for bacteriophage T7 RNA polymerase
   3508..3532    +  protein_bind   lac operator: The lac repressor binds to the lac operator to inhibit transcription in E. coli. This inhibition can be relieved by adding lactose or isopropyl-β-D-thiogalactopyranoside (IPTG). lac repressor encoded by lacI
   3549..3566    +  CDS            9xHis (fragment): 9xHis affinity tag
   3877..3924    +  terminator     T7 terminator: transcription terminator for bacteriophage T7 RNA polymerase
   3929..3947    +  promoter       T7 promoter: promoter for bacteriophage T7 RNA polymerase
   3948..3972    +  protein_bind   lac operator: The lac repressor binds to the lac operator to inhibit transcription in E. coli. This inhibition can be relieved by adding lactose or isopropyl-β-D-thiogalactopyranoside (IPTG). lac repressor encoded by lacI
   7305..7352    +  terminator     T7 terminator: transcription terminator for bacteriophage T7 RNA polymerase
   7393..7821    +  rep_origin     f1 ori (sequence partly withheld): f1 bacteriophage origin of replication; arrow indicates direction of (+) strand synthesis
   7874..7931    +  promoter       AmpR promoter (fragment): bla
   7940..8755    -  CDS            KanR: aminoglycoside phosphotransferase; aph(3')-Ia; confers resistance to kanamycin in bacteria or G418 (Geneticin®) in eukaryotes
>Addgene plasmid #225071 | pET28:LanII-2D | addgene full sequence | sequence record 447346 | Addgene NGS Result
TTGAGATCCTTTTTTTCTGCGCGTAATCTGCTGCTTGCAAACAAAAAAACCACCGCTACCAGCGGTGGTT
TGTTTGCCGGATCAAGAGCTACCAACTCTTTTTCCGAAGGTAACTGGCTTCAGCAGAGCGCAGATACCAA
ATACTGTCCTTCTAGTGTAGCCGTAGTTAGGCCACCACTTCAAGAACTCTGTAGCACCGCCTACATACCT
CGCTCTGCTAATCCTGTTACCAGTGGCTGCTGCCAGTGGCGATAAGTCGTGTCTTACCGGGTTGGACTCA
AGACGATAGTTACCGGATAAGGCGCAGCGGTCGGGCTGAACGGGGGGTTCGTGCACACAGCCCAGCTTGG
AGCGAACGACCTACACCGAACTGAGATACCTACAGCGTGAGCTATGAGAAAGCGCCACGCTTCCCGAAGG
GAGAAAGGCGGACAGGTATCCGGTAAGCGGCAGGGTCGGAACAGGAGAGCGCACGAGGGAGCTTCCAGGG
GGAAACGCCTGGTATCTTTATAGTCCTGTCGGGTTTCGCCACCTCTGACTTGAGCGTCGATTTTTGTGAT
GCTCGTCAGGGGGGCGGAGCCTATGGAAAAACGCCAGCAACGCGGCCTTTTTACGGTTCCTGGCCTTTTG
CTGGCCTTTTGCTCACATGTTCTTTCCTGCGTTATCCCCTGATTCTGTGGATAACCGTATTACCGCCTTT
GAGTGAGCTGATACCGCTCGCCGCAGCCGAACGACCGAGCGCAGCGAGTCAGTGAGCGAGGAAGCGGAAG
AGCGCCTGATGCGGTATTTTCTCCTTACGCATCTGTGCGGTATTTCACACCGCAATGGTGCACTCTCAGT
ACAATCTGCTCTGATGCCGCATAGTTAAGCCAGTATACACTCCGCTATCGCTACGTGACTGGGTCATGGC
TGCGCCCCGACACCCGCCAACACCCGCTGACGCGCCCTGACGGGCTTGTCTGCTCCCGGCATCCGCTTAC
AGACAAGCTGTGACCGTCTCCGGGAGCTGCATGTGTCAGAGGTTTTCACCGTCATCACCGAAACGCGCGA
GGCAGCTGCGGTAAAGCTCATCAGCGTGGTCGTGAAGCGATTCACAGATGTCTGCCTGTTCATCCGCGTC
CAGCTCGTTGAGTTTCTCCAGAAGCGTTAATGTCTGGCTTCTGATAAAGCGGGCCATGTTAAGGGCGGTT
TTTTCCTGTTTGGTCACTGATGCCTCCGTGTAAGGGGGATTTCTGTTCATGGGGGTAATGATACCGATGA
AACGAGAGAGGATGCTCACGATACGGGTTACTGATGATGAACATGCCCGGTTACTGGAACGTTGTGAGGG
TAAACAACTGGCGGTATGGATGCGGCGGGACCAGAGAAAAATCACTCAGGGTCAATGCCAGCGCTTCGTT
AATACAGATGTAGGTGTTCCACAGGGTAGCCAGCAGCATCCTGCGATGCAGATCCGGAACATAATGGTGC
AGGGCGCTGACTTCCGCGTTTCCAGACTTTACGAAACACGGAAACCGAAGACCATTCATGTTGTTGCTCA
GGTCGCAGACGTTTTGCAGCAGCAGTCGCTTCACGTTCGCTCGCGTATCGGTGATTCATTCTGCTAACCA
GTAAGGCAACCCCGCCAGCCTAGCCGGGTCCTCAACGACAGGAGCACGATCATGCGCACCCGTGGGGCCG
CCATGCCGGCGATAATGGCCTGCTTCTCGCCGAAACGTTTGGTGGCGGGACCAGTGACGAAGGCTTGAGC
GAGGGCGTGCAAGATTCCGAATACCGCAAGCGACAGGCCGATCATCGTCGCGCTCCAGCGAAAGCGGTCC
TCGCCGAAAATGACCCAGAGCGCTGCCGGCACCTGTCCTACGAGTTGCATGATAAAGAAGACAGTCATAA
GTGCGGCGACGATAGTCATGCCCCGCGCCCACCGGAAGGAGCTGACTGGGTTGAAGGCTCTCAAGGGCAT
CGGTCGAGATCCCGGTGCCTAATGAGTGAGCTAACTTACATTAATTGCGTTGCGCTCACTGCCCGCTTTC
CAGTCGGGAAACCTGTCGTGCCAGCTGCATTAATGAATCGGCCAACGCGCGGGGAGAGGCGGTTTGCGTA
TTGGGCGCCAGGGTGGTTTTTCTTTTCACCAGTGAGACGGGCAACAGCTGATTGCCCTTCACCGCCTGGC
CCTGAGAGAGTTGCAGCAAGCGGTCCACGCTGGTTTGCCCCAGCAGGCGAAAATCCTGTTTGATGGTGGT
TAACGGCGGGATATAACATGAGCTGTCTTCGGTATCGTCGTATCCCACTACCGAGATATCCGCACCAACG
CGCAGCCCGGACTCGGTAATGGCGCGCATTGCGCCCAGCGCCATCTGATCGTTGGCAACCAGCATCGCAG
TGGGAACGATGCCCTCATTCAGCATTTGCATGGTTTGTTGAAAACCGGACATGGCACTCCAGTCGCCTTC
CCGTTCCGCTATCGGCTGAATTTGATTGCGAGTGAGATATTTATGCCAGCCAGCCAGACGCAGACGCGCC
GAGACAGAACTTAATGGGCCCGCTAACAGCGCGATTTGCTGGTGACCCAATGCGACCAGATGCTCCACGC
CCAGTCGCGTACCGTCTTCATGGGAGAAAATAATACTGTTGATGGGTGTCTGGTCAGAGACATCAAGAAA
TAACGCCGGAACATTAGTGCAGGCAGCTTCCACAGCAATGGCATCCTGGTCATCCAGCGGATAGTTAATG
ATCAGCCCACTGACGCGTTGCGCGAGAAGATTGTGCACCGCCGCTTTACAGGCTTCGACGCCGCTTCGTT
CTACCATCGACACCACCACGCTGGCACCCAGTTGATCGGCGCGAGATTTAATCGCCGCGACAATTTGCGA
CGGCGCGTGCAGGGCCAGACTGGAGGTGGCAACGCCAATCAGCAACGACTGTTTGCCCGCCAGTTGTTGT
GCCACGCGGTTGGGAATGTAATTCAGCTCCGCCATCGCCGCTTCCACTTTTTCCCGCGTTTTCGCAGAAA
CGTGGCTGGCCTGGTTCACCACGCGGGAAACGGTCTGATAAGAGACACCGGCATACTCTGCGACATCGTA
TAACGTTACTGGTTTCACATTCACCACCCTGAATTGACTCTCTTCCGGGCGCTATCATGCCATACCGCGA
AAGGTTTTGCGCCATTCGATGGTGTCCGGGATCTCGACGCTCTCCCTTATGCGACTCCTGCATTAGGAAG
CAGCCCAGTAGTAGGTTGAGGCCGTTGAGCACCGCCGCCGCAAGGAATGGTGCATGCAAGGAGATGGCGC
CCAACAGTCCCCCGGCCACGGGGCCTGCCACCATACCCACGCCGAAACAAGCGCTCATGAGCCCGAAGTG
GCGAGCCCGATCTTCCCCATCGGTGATGTCGGCGATATAGGCGCCAGCAACCGCACCTGTGGCGCCGGTG
ATGCCGGCCACGATGCGTCCGGCGTAGAGGATCGAGATCTCGATCCCGCGAAATATGGTAATACGACTCA
CTATAGGGGAATTGTGAGCGGATAACAATTCCAAGGAGATATACAATGCACCACCACCACCACCACGCAA
TGAATCTGGTACGCGCATGGAAAGACCCTGAATATCGTGCGACACTGTCTGAGGCCCCAGCTAATCCGGC
GGGCCTTGTTGAATTGGCAGATGATCAACTGGACGGTGTCGCAGGTGGCACTACTTGGGCATGCGCAACC
GTAACCTTGACGGTTACTGTTTGTTCCCCGACGGGTACACTGTGTGGTAGCTGTTCAATGGGTACCCGCG
GATGTTGTTAATAGATAGACTAGCCGCTGGTAAACACACCATGACCCCGGCTCTCCATTGATGCCACGGC
GATTGTTGGAGAGCCAGCAGCGCGGTCTAGCATAACCCCTTGGGGCCTCTAAACGGGTCTTGAGGGGTTT
TTTGCCCTTAATACGACTCACTATAGGGGAATTGTGAGCGGATAACAATTCCAAGGAGATATACAATGCC
AGATGATGCTTCCGAACATCCTACTGTACGTCCTGATGGTGTGCATCTGCCATGGCACCGTGCAGCAACG
CTGTCAGAACGTTTGGGTGGAACACCATCGCGTTCGGATCCAGTTCGTGGTGAGAAACGCTTGGCGATGT
GGCGTGAGCTTGCTCCGCTCACGGGTGAACGTGCCACCTTAGATGCACGTTTAGCTCCGCTTGGTGTTGA
TGCGGCGGAACTGACCGCGTTACTTGGCGAGTCAGATGATAGTCTTGCAGCCCGTACCGCCGACGAACCG
GATTGGCATCGTACCTTTCGTCGCTGGTGGGCAGAAGGGATGGCCACTACGGATGCAGCCCGTCGTTTGG
ATCCGGATATGGGCTTGCTTGAAGTGATTCGTCCGCTGGTCGAAGGAGCCGTACATGAATTGGATGCTCT
GGTGGAAGAACGCGTTCGTGCGTCCGATGATCCTGTAATGGCTGATCCCGGGCATATTCTGGACGTCGTC
CGTGCGACTGCCCCCGCAGCGGATCTCTTGGGTCATGTTCAACGTACGTTAGTTCTTGAACTTAACATTG
CCCGTGTTGAGGAACGTTTAGGTGGTGAGACTCCTGAAGAACGTTTTAGTTCCTATGTCGAGTTGCTGCG
CAGCCAGGGTAACGCATTAGCATTGTGGGATGAATATCCCGTGTTAGCTCGTTTGGTGGTTAATCAGCTT
CGCTTTTGGATTGATACCCGTGTTGAACTGATCGATGCCCTGGTAGCCGATTTGCCAGCCTTGCGCGGTG
GGCTTCTCCCGAGCCCAGGGCCACGTCGTCTGGAACGTTTAGAATTTGGGGCGGGTGATAAACATCGTCG
TGGCCGTAGCGTGGCTATGGTAGAATTTGATACCGGAACCCTGGTGTTTAAACCACGTAGTTTAGCGATG
GATACGGCGTTTGATGGTTTGCTGGCATGGGTAAACCGTCAACAACCCCCACATGATCTGGCACGCATTG
GTGTGTTAGAACGCGGCGGCCACGGCTGGGTTGAACAAGTAGATACCACGGCCACCACCGATGCTGCCGG
TGGTGATCGTTATGCATGGCGTCTCGGCGCACTGACCTCACTGTTATACTTACTTCACGCGACCGATTTT
CATTTTGAAAATGTTTTGGCGGCAGGTGAACATCCCGTCTTGGTTGATCTGGAAGCACTTTTACATAACG
ATAAAACTGCCGCAGTTGTTAAGATTGATGGAGAGACTGATATTGCAGCCGTTACCCTGGCGGATAGTGT
ACAAAGTGTAGGAATCTTACCGAATCACTTGTTAGTACGTGGCGAAGATGGCACGTTTGGTCTGGATGTT
TCAGGATTGGCAGGCCACGGTGGCCAATTAACGCCTATGCCCGTGCCGACCTGGGAAGATTCTGGCACTG
ATCGTATGCGTCTCGTGAAACGCCGTATGGAAATGGATGCAGAACGTAACCACCCGATGACCGCCGATGG
CGAACCCATTGACCTCGTTGGTCGTGTGGACGCATTTGTCGATGGGTTTACACACGTTTACCGTCTCCTG
GAAGCCGGCCGTGATGAGCTTCTGGATCCGGCTGGTCCTTTGGCAGCCTTTGGCTCGGTGCGCACCCGTT
TAATTGCTCGCCCAACCCATATTTATGGTCGTTTATTACTCGAGTCAACGCATCCCGATTTCTTGCGTGA
TGGGTTAGATCATGCACGTAGTCTTGCGCGCCTGGCGGGCGGACATGTAGAAATGCCGGAATCTCGTGAA
GCCATGGTTCAGGATGAGGTAGCAGAATTGACACTCGGAGATATCCCGATGTTTACCGTGGACGCAGAAA
GTGGCACCTTGCGTGGCGGTTTTGATGGCCGTCCAATTGGAACTCGCTATCCACCGTTAGCGGCAGTACG
CGAACGTTTAGCCGCCTTGGGCGATGCTGATCTGGCATTTCAGGAACGCGTTATTCGTTCATGTGTCGCA
GCGACCGCCATGGGTGATTCGGACGCGCGTTGGCCTAATTGGCATCGTCCTCGCCTGGATGGTGCAGCAG
ACCCGGGTGACTTTGCAGAAGAAGCGCTGCGCTTAGCACGCCGTTTAGGCGACTTATGTGTACGTGATGA
ACATGGTCTTGGCTGGATTGGATTGGATCTGGTTGATGAAAAGTATTGGCAATACGCGCCGGCCCCTATT
GGGCTTTATACCGGTACGGCAGGAATTGCGCACGCGTTAGATGCGGTTGCAGCCGTAACGGGAGATGAAG
CTACCGGGGAACTGGCACGCGCGGCATTCGATCAAGTAGCCAAACGCTCAGTATTAATTGCGGAAACCCT
CGCTAGCTTAGCAAAGAAACCTGGCGCTGCGGAATTCGGTATTGGTGCGTTTGGCCCGTTTGGTGGTGCA
GTGTATGCCTTGGCTCATGCCGCGGTGCGTCATGATCGTCCTGATTATGCAGAGGCTGCAGCAGCATTAC
TCCCTGCAATTGATGAATTAGTAGAAGAGGACCCCCTGCTTGACGTTGTGTCGGGTTCAGCCGGTGCTAT
TCTGGCTCTGCTGGCTCTTGAGAAAGCACGTCCTGCAGCGGGTGCTGCTCGCATTGCGGCTCGTTGTGCG
GAGCGTCTGCTGGCTACACGTCAAGAATGTGCAGAGGGCTGGGGTTGGGCAACGCCTATTAACCCTGAGG
CTCCCTTGGCAGGCTTCAGCCATGGTGCGTCAGGGATCGCATATGCCCTTGCGCGTTTAGATGCGGTGGC
GCCGCGCCCAGAATATGGCGAAGCGGTGCGTAACGCCCTGCGTTACGAACGTACGGTATTTGATCCTGAA
TTACGTACTTGGCGTGATCTTCGTCCGGCAAATCTGGGTGGACGCACTGTAATGAACGCCTGGTGTCACG
GGGCGCCCGGCATTGCGCTGGCCCGCGATGCTTTTCAGGGTTTAGGTACGGCGGCCGATCTGGCAGATTT
GGTTGAAAGCGATCGTCATACTGCCGTTTTGGCAGCTGTTAGCACGGGTTTAGATCTGGATCCAGTGAGC
GGGCTGGGTAATCATAGCTTATGTCACGGGGATGTTGGTAATTTATTAATTATCGAAGCAAGCGCGCGCG
CAGATCGCGAACCGGAAGTTGCGGGTTTGTTGCCACGTGTGTGGAATACCCTGCTGCATGAGGGCCGTGA
AAACGGCTGGCTCTGTGGTGTCCCTAAAGGAGTGGAAACTCCAGGGTTAATGACCGGCTTAGCTGGCATC
GCTTGGGGACTGGCACGTAAGGCGGCACCTGAACGTGTTCCGGATCTGTTGACCTTGGCGGCTCCAGCAG
GACCTGGCGGGACCCCCTAACGGTCTAGCATAACCCCTTGGGGCCTCTAAACGGGTCTTGAGGGGTTTTT
TGAGCGCTGAAAGGAGGAACTATATCCGGATTGGCGAATGGG
[124 nt withheld, positions 7393-7516]
C
[91 nt withheld, positions 7518-7608]
A
[49 nt withheld, positions 7610-7658]
CCTTTGACGTTGGAGTCCACGTTCTTT
[37 nt withheld, positions 7686-7722]
ACCCTATCTCGGTCTATTCTTTTGATTTATAAGGGATTTTGCCGATTTCGGCCTATTGGTTAAAAAATGA
GCTGATTTAACAAAAATTTAACGCGAATTTTAACAAAATATTAACGCTTACAATTTAGGTGGCACTTTTC
GGGGAAATGTGCGCGGAACCCCTATTTGTTTATTTTTCTAAATACATTCAAATATGTATCCGCTCATGAA
TTAATTCTTAGAAAAACTCATCGAGCATCAAATGAAACTGCAATTTATTCATATCAGGATTATCAATACC
ATATTTTTGAAAAAGCCGTTTCTGTAATGAAGGAGAAAACTCACCGAGGCAGTTCCATAGGATGGCAAGA
TCCTGGTATCGGTCTGCGATTCCGACTCGTCCAACATCAATACAACCTATTAATTTCCCCTCGTCAAAAA
TAAGGTTATCAAGTGAGAAATCACCATGAGTGACGACTGAATCCGGTGAGAATGGCAAAAGTTTATGCAT
TTCTTTCCAGACTTGTTCAACAGGCCAGCCATTACGCTCGTCATCAAAATCACTCGCATCAACCAAACCG
TTATTCATTCGTGATTGCGCCTGAGCGAGACGAAATACGCGATCGCTGTTAAAAGGACAATTACAAACAG
GAATCGAATGCAACCGGCGCAGGAACACTGCCAGCGCATCAACAATATTTTCACCTGAATCAGGATATTC
TTCTAATACCTGGAATGCTGTTTTCCCGGGGATCGCAGTGGTGAGTAACCATGCATCATCAGGAGTACGG
ATAAAATGCTTGATGGTCGGAAGAGGCATAAATTCCGTCAGCCAGTTTAGTCTGACCATCTCATCTGTAA
CATCATTGGCAACGCTACCTTTGCCATGTTTCAGAAACAACTCTGGCGCATCGGGCTTCCCATACAATCG
ATAGATTGTCGCACCTGATTGCCCGACATTATCGCGAGCCCATTTATACCCATATAAATCAGCATCCATG
TTGGAATTTAATCGCGGCCTAGAGCAAGACGTTTCCCGTTGAATATGGCTCATAACACCCCTTGTATTAC
TGTTTATGTAAGCAGACAGTTTTATTGTTCATGACCAAAATCCCTTAACGTGAGTTTTCGTTCCACTGAG
CGTCAGACCCCGTAGAAAAGATCAAAGGATCTTC
